>Addgene plasmid #138668 | pSECC-sgSIK1-D | addgene full sequence | sequence record 273696 | Addgene NGS Result
TCGACGGATCGGGAGATCTCCCGATCCCCTATGGTGCACTCTCAGTACAATCTGCTCTGATGCCGCATAG
TTAAGCCAGTATCTGCTCCCTGCTTGTGTGTTGGAGGTCGCTGAGTAGTGCGCGAGCAAAATTTAAGCTA
CAACAAGGCAAGGCTTGACCGACAATTGCATGAAGAATCTGCTTAGGGTTAGGCGTTTTGCGCTGCTTCG
CGATGTACGGGCCAGATATACGCGTTGACATTGATTATTGACTAGTTATTAATAGTAATCAATTACGGGG
TCATTAGTTCATAGCCCATATATGGAGTTCCGCGTTACATAACTTACGGTAAATGGCCCGCCTGGCTGAC
CGCCCAACGACCCCCGCCCATTGACGTCAATAATGACGTATGTTCCCATAGTAACGCCAATAGGGACTTT
CCATTGACGTCAATGGGTGGAGTATTTACGGTAAACTGCCCACTTGGCAGTACATCAAGTGTATCATATG
CCAAGTACGCCCCCTATTGACGTCAATGACGGTAAATGGCCCGCCTGGCATTATGCCCAGTACATGACCT
TATGGGACTTTCCTACTTGGCAGTACATCTACGTATTAGTCATCGCTATTACCATGGTGATGCGGTTTTG
GCAGTACATCAATGGGCGTGGATAGCGGTTTGACTCACGGGGATTTCCAAGTCTCCACCCCATTGACGTC
AATGGGAGTTTGTTTTGGCACCAAAATCAACGGGACTTTCCAAAATGTCGTAACAACTCCGCCCCATTGA
CGCAAATGGGCGGTAGGCGTGTACGGTGGGAGGTCTATATAAGCAGCGCGTTTTGCCTGTACTGGGTCTC
TCTGGTTAGACCAGATCTGAGCCTGGGAGCTCTCTGGCTAACTAGGGAACCCACTGCTTAAGCCTCAATA
AAGCTTGCCTTGAGTGCTTCAAGTAGTGTGTGCCCGTCTGTTGTGTGACTCTGGTAACTAGAGATCCCTC
AGACCCTTTTAGTCAGTGTGGAAAATCTCTAGCAGTGGCGCCCGAACAGGGACTTGAAAGCGAAAGGGAA
ACCAGAGGAGCTCTCTCGACGCAGGACTCGGCTTGCTGAAGCGCGCACGGCAAGAGGCGAGGGGCGGCGA
CTGGTGAGTACGCCAAAAATTTTGACTAGCGGAGGCTAGAAGGAGAGAGATGGGTGCGAGAGCGTCAGTA
TTAAGCGGGGGAGAATTAGATCGCGATGGGAAAAAATTCGGTTAAGGCCAGGGGGAAAGAAAAAATATAA
ATTAAAACATATAGTATGGGCAAGCAGGGAGCTAGAACGATTCGCAGTTAATCCTGGCCTGTTAGAAACA
TCAGAAGGCTGTAGACAAATACTGGGACAGCTACAACCATCCCTTCAGACAGGATCAGAAGAACTTAGAT
CATTATATAATACAGTAGCAACCCTCTATTGTGTGCATCAAAGGATAGAGATAAAAGACACCAAGGAAGC
TTTAGACAAGATAGAGGAAGAGCAAAACAAAAGTAAGACCACCGCACAGCAAGCGGCCGGCCGCTGATCT
TCAGACCTGGAGGAGGAGATATGAGGGACAATTGGAGAAGTGAATTATATAAATATAAAGTAGTAAAAAT
TGAACCATTAGGAGTAGCACCCACCAAGGCAAAGAGAAGAGTGGTGCAGAGAGAAAAAAGAGCAGTGGGA
ATAGGAGCTTTGTTCCTTGGGTTCTTGGGAGCAGCAGGAAGCACTATGGGCGCAGCGTCAATGACGCTGA
CGGTACAGGCCAGACAATTATTGTCTGGTATAGTGCAGCAGCAGAACAATTTGCTGAGGGCTATTGAGGC
GCAACAGCATCTGTTGCAACTCACAGTCTGGGGCATCAAGCAGCTCCAGGCAAGAATCCTGGCTGTGGAA
AGATACCTAAAGGATCAACAGCTCCTGGGGATTTGGGGTTGCTCTGGAAAACTCATTTGCACCACTGCTG
TGCCTTGGAATGCTAGTTGGAGTAATAAATCTCTGGAACAGATTTGGAATCACACGACCTGGATGGAGTG
GGACAGAGAAATTAACAATTACACAAGCTTAATACACTCCTTAATTGAAGAATCGCAAAACCAGCAAGAA
AAGAATGAACAAGAATTATTGGAATTAGATAAATGGGCAAGTTTGTGGAATTGGTTTAACATAACAAATT
GGCTGTGGTATATAAAATTATTCATAATGATAGTAGGAGGCTTGGTAGGTTTAAGAATAGTTTTTGCTGT
ACTTTCTATAGTGAATAGAGTTAGGCAGGGATATTCACCATTATCGTTTCAGACCCACCTCCCAACCCCG
AGGGGACCCGACAGGCCCGAAGGAATAGAAGAAGAAGGTGGAGAGAGAGACAGAGACAGATCCATTCGAT
TAGTGAACGGATCGGCACTGCGTGCGCCAATTCTGCAGACAAATGGCAGTATTCATCCACAATTTTAAAA
GAAAAGGGGGGATTGGGGGGTACAGTGCAGGGGAAAGAATAGTAGACATAATAGCAACAGACATACAAAC
TAAAGAATTACAAAAACAAATTACAAAAATTCAAAATTTTCGGGTTTATTACAGGGACAGCAGAGATCCA
GTTTGGTTAGTACCGGGCCCGGGTCGACTAGTGATCAGTGTGAGGGAGTGTAAAGCTGGGTTTCCCAGAG
AGGGCCTATTTCCCATGATTCCTTCATATTTGCATATACGATACAAGGCTGTTAGAGAGATAATTAGAAT
TAATTTGACTGTAAACACAAAGATATTAGTACAAAATACGTGACGTAGAAAGTAATAATTTCTTGGGTAG
TTTGCAGTTTTAAAATTATGTTTTAAAATGGACTATCATATGCTTACCGTAACTTGAAAGTATTTCGATT
TCTTGGCTTTATATATCTTGTGGAAAGGACGAAACACCGATCATGTCGGAGTTCAGTGGTTTTAGAGCTA
GAAATAGCAAGTTAAAATAAGGCTAGTCCGTTATCAACTTGAAAAAGTGGCACCGAGTCGGTGCTTTTTT
GAATTCTAGATCTTGAGACAAATGGCAGTATTCATCCACAATTTTAAAAGAAAAGGGGGGATTGGGGGGT
ACAGTGCAGGGGAAAGAATAGTAGACATAATAGCAACAGACATACAAACTAAAGAATTACAAAAACAAAT
TACAAAAATTCAAAATTTTCGGGTTTATTACAGGGACAGCAGAGATCCACTTTGGCGCCGGCAAACCGCT
GTTCCTAGGAATCCCGAGGCCTTCGAGTGGCTCCGGTGCCCGTCAGTGGGCAGAGCGCACATCGCCCACA
GTCCCCGAGAAGTTGGGGGGAGGGGTCGGCAATTGAACCGGTGCCTAGAGAAGGTGGCGCGGGGTAAACT
GGGAAAGTGATGTCGTGTACTGGCTCCGCCTTTTTCCCGAGGGTGGGGGAGAACCGTATATAAGTGCAGT
AGTCGCCGTGAACGTTCTTTTTCGCAACGGGTTTGCCGCCAGAACACAGGTGTCGTGACGCGGGACCCGA
CATTAGCGCTACAGCTTAAGCGGGCCACCATGGATTACAAAGACGATGACGATAAGATGGCCCCAAAGAA
GAAGCGGAAGGTCGGTATCCACGGAGTCCCAGCAGCCGACAAGAAGTACAGCATCGGCCTGGACATCGGC
ACCAACTCTGTGGGCTGGGCCGTGATCACCGACGAGTACAAGGTGCCCAGCAAGAAATTCAAGGTGCTGG
GCAACACCGACCGGCACAGCATCAAGAAGAACCTGATCGGAGCCCTGCTGTTCGACAGCGGCGAAACAGC
CGAGGCCACCCGGCTGAAGAGAACCGCCAGAAGAAGATACACCAGACGGAAGAACCGGATCTGCTATCTG
CAAGAGATCTTCAGCAACGAGATGGCCAAGGTGGACGACAGCTTCTTCCACAGACTGGAAGAGTCCTTCC
TGGTGGAAGAGGATAAGAAGCACGAGCGGCACCCCATCTTCGGCAACATCGTGGACGAGGTGGCCTACCA
CGAGAAGTACCCCACCATCTACCACCTGAGAAAGAAACTGGTGGACAGCACCGACAAGGCCGACCTGCGG
CTGATCTATCTGGCCCTGGCCCACATGATCAAGTTCCGGGGCCACTTCCTGATCGAGGGCGACCTGAACC
CCGACAACAGCGACGTGGACAAGCTGTTCATCCAGCTGGTGCAGACCTACAACCAGCTGTTCGAGGAAAA
CCCCATCAACGCCAGCGGCGTGGACGCCAAGGCCATCCTGTCTGCCAGACTGAGCAAGAGCAGACGGCTG
GAAAATCTGATCGCCCAGCTGCCCGGCGAGAAGAAGAATGGCCTGTTCGGAAACCTGATTGCCCTGAGCC
TGGGCCTGACCCCCAACTTCAAGAGCAACTTCGACCTGGCCGAGGATGCCAAACTGCAGCTGAGCAAGGA
CACCTACGACGACGACCTGGACAACCTGCTGGCCCAGATCGGCGACCAGTACGCCGACCTGTTTCTGGCC
GCCAAGAACCTGTCCGACGCCATCCTGCTGAGCGACATCCTGAGAGTGAACACCGAGATCACCAAGGCCC
CCCTGAGCGCCTCTATGATCAAGAGATACGACGAGCACCACCAGGACCTGACCCTGCTGAAAGCTCTCGT
GCGGCAGCAGCTGCCTGAGAAGTACAAAGAGATTTTCTTCGACCAGAGCAAGAACGGCTACGCCGGCTAC
ATTGACGGCGGAGCCAGCCAGGAAGAGTTCTACAAGTTCATCAAGCCCATCCTGGAAAAGATGGACGGCA
CCGAGGAACTGCTCGTGAAGCTGAACAGAGAGGACCTGCTGCGGAAGCAGCGGACCTTCGACAACGGCAG
CATCCCCCACCAGATCCACCTGGGAGAGCTGCACGCCATTCTGCGGCGGCAGGAAGATTTTTACCCATTC
CTGAAGGACAACCGGGAAAAGATCGAGAAGATCCTGACCTTCCGCATCCCCTACTACGTGGGCCCTCTGG
CCAGGGGAAACAGCAGATTCGCCTGGATGACCAGAAAGAGCGAGGAAACCATCACCCCCTGGAACTTCGA
GGAAGTGGTGGACAAGGGCGCTTCCGCCCAGAGCTTCATCGAGCGGATGACCAACTTCGATAAGAACCTG
CCCAACGAGAAGGTGCTGCCCAAGCACAGCCTGCTGTACGAGTACTTCACCGTGTATAACGAGCTGACCA
AAGTGAAATACGTGACCGAGGGAATGAGAAAGCCCGCCTTCCTGAGCGGCGAGCAGAAAAAGGCCATCGT
GGACCTGCTGTTCAAGACCAACCGGAAAGTGACCGTGAAGCAGCTGAAAGAGGACTACTTCAAGAAAATC
GAGTGCTTCGACTCCGTGGAAATCTCCGGCGTGGAAGATCGGTTCAACGCCTCCCTGGGCACATACCACG
ATCTGCTGAAAATTATCAAGGACAAGGACTTCCTGGACAATGAGGAAAACGAGGACATTCTGGAAGATAT
CGTGCTGACCCTGACACTGTTTGAGGACAGAGAGATGATCGAGGAACGGCTGAAAACCTATGCCCACCTG
TTCGACGACAAAGTGATGAAGCAGCTGAAGCGGCGGAGATACACCGGCTGGGGCAGGCTGAGCCGGAAGC
TGATCAACGGCATCCGGGACAAGCAGTCCGGCAAGACAATCCTGGATTTCCTGAAGTCCGACGGCTTCGC
CAACAGAAACTTCATGCAGCTGATCCACGACGACAGCCTGACCTTTAAAGAGGACATCCAGAAAGCCCAG
GTGTCCGGCCAGGGCGATAGCCTGCACGAGCACATTGCCAATCTGGCCGGCAGCCCCGCCATTAAGAAGG
GCATCCTGCAGACAGTGAAGGTGGTGGACGAGCTCGTGAAAGTGATGGGCCGGCACAAGCCCGAGAACAT
CGTGATCGAAATGGCCAGAGAGAACCAGACCACCCAGAAGGGACAGAAGAACAGCCGCGAGAGAATGAAG
CGGATCGAAGAGGGCATCAAAGAGCTGGGCAGCCAGATCCTGAAAGAACACCCCGTGGAAAACACCCAGC
TGCAGAACGAGAAGCTGTACCTGTACTACCTGCAGAATGGGCGGGATATGTACGTGGACCAGGAACTGGA
CATCAACCGGCTGTCCGACTACGATGTGGACCATATCGTGCCTCAGAGCTTTCTGAAGGACGACTCCATC
GACAACAAGGTGCTGACCAGAAGCGACAAGAACCGGGGCAAGAGCGACAACGTGCCCTCCGAAGAGGTCG
TGAAGAAGATGAAGAACTACTGGCGGCAGCTGCTGAACGCCAAGCTGATTACCCAGAGAAAGTTCGACAA
TCTGACCAAGGCCGAGAGAGGCGGCCTGAGCGAACTGGATAAGGCCGGCTTCATCAAGAGACAGCTGGTG
GAAACCCGGCAGATCACAAAGCACGTGGCACAGATCCTGGACTCCCGGATGAACACTAAGTACGACGAGA
ATGACAAGCTGATCCGGGAAGTGAAAGTGATCACCCTGAAGTCCAAGCTGGTGTCCGATTTCCGGAAGGA
TTTCCAGTTTTACAAAGTGCGCGAGATCAACAACTACCACCACGCCCACGACGCCTACCTGAACGCCGTC
GTGGGAACCGCCCTGATCAAAAAGTACCCTAAGCTGGAAAGCGAGTTCGTGTACGGCGACTACAAGGTGT
ACGACGTGCGGAAGATGATCGCCAAGAGCGAGCAGGAAATCGGCAAGGCTACCGCCAAGTACTTCTTCTA
CAGCAACATCATGAACTTTTTCAAGACCGAGATTACCCTGGCCAACGGCGAGATCCGGAAGCGGCCTCTG
ATCGAGACAAACGGCGAAACCGGGGAGATCGTGTGGGATAAGGGCCGGGATTTTGCCACCGTGCGGAAAG
TGCTGAGCATGCCCCAAGTGAATATCGTGAAAAAGACCGAGGTGCAGACAGGCGGCTTCAGCAAAGAGTC
TATCCTGCCCAAGAGGAACAGCGATAAGCTGATCGCCAGAAAGAAGGACTGGGACCCTAAGAAGTACGGC
GGCTTCGACAGCCCCACCGTGGCCTATTCTGTGCTGGTGGTGGCCAAAGTGGAAAAGGGCAAGTCCAAGA
AACTGAAGAGTGTGAAAGAGCTGCTGGGGATCACCATCATGGAAAGAAGCAGCTTCGAGAAGAATCCCAT
CGACTTTCTGGAAGCCAAGGGCTACAAAGAAGTGAAAAAGGACCTGATCATCAAGCTGCCTAAGTACTCC
CTGTTCGAGCTGGAAAACGGCAGGAAGAGAATGCTGGCCTCTGCCGGCGAACTGCAGAAGGGAAACGAAC
TGGCCCTGCCCTCCAAATATGTGAACTTCCTGTACCTGGCCAGCCACTATGAGAAGCTGAAGGGCTCCCC
CGAGGATAATGAGCAGAAACAGCTGTTTGTGGAACAGCACAAGCACTACCTGGACGAGATCATCGAGCAG
ATCAGCGAGTTCTCCAAGAGAGTGATCCTGGCCGACGCTAATCTGGACAAAGTGCTGTCCGCCTACAACA
AGCACCGGGATAAGCCCATCAGAGAGCAGGCCGAGAATATCATCCACCTGTTTACCCTGACCAATCTGGG
AGCCCCTGCCGCCTTCAAGTACTTTGACACCACCATCGACCGGAAGAGGTACACCAGCACCAAAGAGGTG
CTGGACGCCACCCTGATCCACCAGAGCATCACCGGCCTGTACGAGACACGGATCGACCTGTCTCAGCTGG
GAGGCGACAAGCGTCCTGCTGCTACTAAGAAAGCTGGTCAAGCTAAGAAAAAGAAAGCTAGCGGCAGCGG
CGCCACCAACTTCAGCCTGCTGAAGCAGGCCGGCGACGTGGAGGAGAACCCCGGCCCCATGCCCAAGAAG
AAGAGGAAGGTGTCCAATTTACTGACCGTACACCAAAATTTGCCTGCATTACCGGTCGATGCAACGAGTG
ATGAGGTTCGCAAGAACCTGATGGACATGTTCAGGGATCGCCAGGCGTTTTCTGAGCATACCTGGAAAAT
GCTTCTGTCCGTTTGCCGGTCGTGGGCGGCATGGTGCAAGTTGAATAACCGGAAATGGTTTCCCGCAGAA
CCTGAAGATGTTCGCGATTATCTTCTATATCTTCAGGCGCGCGGTCTGGCAGTAAAAACTATCCAGCAAC
ATTTGGGCCAGCTAAACATGCTTCATCGTCGGTCCGGGCTGCCACGACCAAGTGACAGCAATGCTGTTTC
ACTGGTTATGCGGCGGATCCGAAAAGAAAACGTTGATGCCGGTGAACGTGCAAAACAGGCTCTAGCGTTC
GAACGCACTGATTTCGACCAGGTTCGTTCACTCATGGAAAATAGCGATCGCTGCCAGGATATACGTAATC
TGGCATTTCTGGGGATTGCTTATAACACCCTGTTACGTATAGCCGAAATTGCCAGGATCAGGGTTAAAGA
TATCTCACGTACTGACGGTGGGAGAATGTTAATCCATATTGGCAGAACGAAAACGCTGGTTAGCACCGCA
GGTGTAGAGAAGGCACTTAGCCTGGGGGTAACTAAACTGGTCGAGCGATGGATTTCCGTATCTGGTGTAG
CTGATGATCCGAATAACTACCTGTTTTGCCGGGTCAGAAAAAATGGTGTTGCCGCGCCATCTGCCACCAG
CCAGCTATCAACTCGCGCCCTGGAAGGGATTTTTGAAGCAACTCATCGATTGATTTACGGCGCTAAGGAT
GACTCTGGTCAGAGATACCTGGCCTGGTCTGGACACAGTGCCCGTGTCGGAGCCGCGCGAGATATGGCCC
GCGCTGGAGTTTCAATACCGGGGATCATGCAAGCTGGTGGCTGGACCAATGTAAATATTGTCATGAACTA
TATCCGTAACCTGGATAGTGAAACAGGGGCAATGGTGCGCCTGCTGGAAGATGGCGATTAGAAACGTTGT
TGTTTGGGGTTGAATTACTCTTCTAGACCGCGGCGCGCCCGATAATCAACCTCTGGATTACAAAATTTGT
GAAAGATTGACTGGTATTCTTAACTATGTTGCTCCTTTTACGCTATGTGGATACGCTGCTTTAATGCCTT
TGTATCATGCTATTGCTTCCCGTATGGCTTTCATTTTCTCCTCCTTGTATAAATCCTGGTTGCTGTCTCT
TTATGAGGAGTTGTGGCCCGTTGTCAGGCAACGTGGCGTGGTGTGCACTGTGTTTGCTGACGCAACCCCC
ACTGGTTGGGGCATTGCCACCACCTGTCAGCTCCTTTCCGGGACTTTCGCTTTCCCCCTCCCTATTGCCA
CGGCGGAACTCATCGCCGCCTGCCTTGCCCGCTGCTGGACAGGGGCTCGGCTGTTGGGCACTGACAATTC
CGTGGTGTTGTCGGGGAAATCATCGTCCTTTCCTTGGCTGCTCGCCTGTGTTGCCACCTGGATTCTGCGC
GGGACGTCCTTCTGCTACGTCCCTTCGGCCCTCAATCCAGCGGACCTTCCTTCCCGCGGCCTGCTGCCGG
CTCTGCGGCCTCTTCCGCGTCTTCGCCTTCGCCCTCAGACGAGTCGGATCTCCCTTTGGGCCGCCTCCCC
GCATCGATACCGTCGACCTCGATCGAGACCTAGAAAAACATGGAGCAATCACAAGTAGCAATACAGCAGC
TACCAATGCTGATTGTGCCTGGCTAGAAGCACAAGAGGAGGAGGAGGTGGGTTTTCCAGTCACACCTCAG
GTACCTTTAAGACCAATGACTTACAAGGCAGCTGTAGATCTTAGCCACTTTTTAAAAGAAAAGGGGGGAC
TGGAAGGGCTAATTCACTCCCAACGAAGACAAGATATCCTTGATCTGTGGATCTACCACACACAAGGCTA
CTTCCCTGATTGGCAGAACTACACACCAGGGCCAGGGATCAGATATCCACTGACCTTTGGATGGTGCTAC
AAGCTAGTACCAGTTGAGCAAGAGAAGGTAGAAGAAGCCAATGAAGGAGAGAACACCCGCTTGTTACACC
CTGTGAGCCTGCATGGGATGGATGACCCGGAGAGAGAAGTATTAGAGTGGAGGTTTGACAGCCGCCTAGC
ATTTCATCACATGGCCCGAGAGCTGCATCCGGACTGTACTGGGTCTCTCTGGTTAGACCAGATCTGAGCC
TGGGAGCTCTCTGGCTAACTAGGGAACCCACTGCTTAAGCCTCAATAAAGCTTGCCTTGAGTGCTTCAAG
TAGTGTGTGCCCGTCTGTTGTGTGACTCTGGTAACTAGAGATCCCTCAGACCCTTTTAGTCAGTGTGGAA
AATCTCTAGCAGCATGTGAGCAAAAGGCCAGCAAAAGGCCAGGAACCGTAAAAAGGCCGCGTTGCTGGCG
TTTTTCCATAGGCTCCGCCCCCCTGACGAGCATCACAAAAATCGACGCTCAAGTCAGAGGTGGCGAAACC
CGACAGGACTATAAAGATACCAGGCGTTTCCCCCTGGAAGCTCCCTCGTGCGCTCTCCTGTTCCGACCCT
GCCGCTTACCGGATACCTGTCCGCCTTTCTCCCTTCGGGAAGCGTGGCGCTTTCTCATAGCTCACGCTGT
AGGTATCTCAGTTCGGTGTAGGTCGTTCGCTCCAAGCTGGGCTGTGTGCACGAACCCCCCGTTCAGCCCG
ACCGCTGCGCCTTATCCGGTAACTATCGTCTTGAGTCCAACCCGGTAAGACACGACTTATCGCCACTGGC
AGCAGCCACTGGTAACAGGATTAGCAGAGCGAGGTATGTAGGCGGTGCTACAGAGTTCTTGAAGTGGTGG
CCTAACTACGGCTACACTAGAAGAACAGTATTTGGTATCTGCGCTCTGCTGAAGCCAGTTACCTTCGGAA
AAAGAGTTGGTAGCTCTTGATCCGGCAAACAAACCACCGCTGGTAGCGGTGGTTTTTTTGTTTGCAAGCA
GCAGATTACGCGCAGAAAAAAAGGATCTCAAGAAGATCCTTTGATCTTTTCTACGGGGTCTGACGCTCAG
TGGAACGAAAACTCACGTTAAGGGATTTTGGTCATGAGATTATCAAAAAGGATCTTCACCTAGATCCTTT
TAAATTAAAAATGAAGTTTTAAATCAATCTAAAGTATATATGAGTAAACTTGGTCTGACAGTTACCAATG
CTTAATCAGTGAGGCACCTATCTCAGCGATCTGTCTATTTCGTTCATCCATAGTTGCCTGACTCCCCGTC
GTGTAGATAACTACGATACGGGAGGGCTTACCATCTGGCCCCAGTGCTGCAATGATACCGCGAGACCCAC
GCTCACCGGCTCCAGATTTATCAGCAATAAACCAGCCAGCCGGAAGGGCCGAGCGCAGAAGTGGTCCTGC
AACTTTATCCGCCTCCATCCAGTCTATTAATTGTTGCCGGGAAGCTAGAGTAAGTAGTTCGCCAGTTAAT
AGTTTGCGCAACGTTGTTGCCATTGCTACAGGCATCGTGGTGTCACGCTCGTCGTTTGGTATGGCTTCAT
TCAGCTCCGGTTCCCAACGATCAAGGCGAGTTACATGATCCCCCATGTTGTGCAAAAAAGCGGTTAGCTC
CTTCGGTCCTCCGATCGTTGTCAGAAGTAAGTTGGCCGCAGTGTTATCACTCATGGTTATGGCAGCACTG
CATAATTCTCTTACTGTCATGCCATCCGTAAGATGCTTTTCTGTGACTGGTGAGTACTCAACCAAGTCAT
TCTGAGAATAGTGTATGCGGCGACCGAGTTGCTCTTGCCCGGCGTCAATACGGGATAATACCGCGCCACA
TAGCAGAACTTTAAAAGTGCTCATCATTGGAAAACGTTCTTCGGGGCGAAAACTCTCAAGGATCTTACCG
CTGTTGAGATCCAGTTCGATGTAACCCACTCGTGCACCCAACTGATCTTCAGCATCTTTTACTTTCACCA
GCGTTTCTGGGTGAGCAAAAACAGGAAGGCAAAATGCCGCAAAAAAGGGAATAAGGGCGACACGGAAATG
TTGAATACTCATACTCTTCCTTTTTCAATATTATTGAAGCATTTATCAGGGTTATTGTCTCATGAGCGGA
TACATATTTGAATGTATTTAGAAAAATAAACAAATAGGGGTTCCGCGCACATTTCCCCGAAAAGTGCCAC
CTGACG
Features (pLannotate 1.2.2; 23 found; start..end, strand, type, name):
     30..82      -  misc_feature   bom (fragment): basis of mobility region from pBR322
    237..616     +  enhancer       CMV enhancer: human cytomegalovirus immediate early enhancer
    617..816     +  promoter       CMV promoter: human cytomegalovirus (CMV) immediate early promoter
    834..1014    +  LTR            5' LTR (truncated): truncated 5' long terminal repeat (LTR) from HIV-1
   1061..1186    +  misc_feature   HIV-1 Ψ: packaging signal of human immunodeficiency virus type 1
   1170..1508    +  CDS            HIV-1 gag (fragment): gag protein from human immunodeficiency virus 1; gag
   1683..1916    +  misc_feature   RRE: The Rev response element (RRE) of HIV-1 allows for Rev-dependent mRNA export from the nucleus to the cytoplasm.
   2293..2393    +  CDS            Rev (fragment): human immunodeficiency virus 1 (HIV-1) Rev protein; rev; enhances nuclear export of unspliced and incompletely spliced viral mRNAs
   2443..2560    +  misc_feature   cPPT/CTS: central polypurine tract and central termination sequence of HIV-1
   2660..2900    +  promoter       U6 promoter: RNA polymerase III promoter for human U6 snRNA
   2929..3004    +  misc_RNA       gRNA scaffold: guide RNA scaffold for the Streptococcus pyogenes CRISPR/Cas9 system
   3052..3169    +  misc_feature   cPPT/CTS: central polypurine tract and central termination sequence of HIV-1
   3268..3479    +  promoter       EF-1α core promoter: core promoter for human elongation factor EF-1α
   3608..5209    +  CDS            Cas9(N): N-terminal portion of Streptococcus pyogenes Cas9 (Zetsche et al., 2015)
   5210..7708    +  CDS            Cas9(C): C-terminal portion of Streptococcus pyogenes Cas9 (Zetsche et al., 2015)
   7851..8881    +  CDS            Cre (fragment): site-specific recombinase Cre is a site-specific recombinase from bacteriophage P1. Recombination occurs at loxP sequences.
   8934..9522    +  misc_feature   WPRE: woodchuck hepatitis virus posttranscriptional regulatory element
   9523..9542    +  misc_feature   MCS (fragment): pBluescript multiple cloning site
   9544..10044   +  CDS            nef (fragment): NEF_HV1LA - Experimental evidence at protein level: Swiss-Prot protein existence level 1. Extracellular Nef protein targets CD4(+) T-lymphocytes for apoptosis by interacting with CXCR4 surface receptors. From Human immunodeficiency virus type 1 group M subtype B (isolate Lai) (HIV-1).
  10051..10231   +  LTR            5' LTR (truncated): truncated 5' long terminal repeat (LTR) from HIV-1
  10293..10881   -  rep_origin     ori: high-copy-number ColE1/pMB1/pBR322/pUC origin of replication
  11052..11912   -  CDS            AmpR: β-lactamase; bla; confers resistance to ampicillin, carbenicillin, and related antibiotics
  11913..12017   -  promoter       AmpR promoter: bla
