[The description below was written by a language model from this plasmid's Addgene catalogue record and pLannotate feature annotations shown in this document.]
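Description:
pSECC-sgSIK1-D is a lentiviral transfer plasmid of about 12 kb, built on the pSECC backbone, that delivers three components in a single vector: an sgRNA against mouse Sik1, Streptococcus pyogenes Cas9, and Cre recombinase. In bacteria it is maintained through a high-copy ColE1/pUC-type origin and selected with ampicillin via the β-lactamase gene. The record lists a recombination-deficient strain for propagation, as is usual for plasmids carrying repeated LTR sequences.

The viral portion has a CMV enhancer/promoter fused to a truncated HIV-1 5' LTR, which drives production of the genomic RNA in packaging cells. This is followed by the Ψ packaging signal with a partial gag sequence, the RRE for Rev-dependent nuclear export, and a cPPT/CTS element; a second cPPT/CTS copy is annotated downstream of the guide cassette. The human U6 (Pol III) promoter transcribes the Sik1-targeting spacer joined to the S. pyogenes gRNA scaffold. An EF-1α core promoter then drives Cas9, which the annotation tool splits into contiguous N- and C-terminal portions that together form a single continuous coding region, with Cre following shortly downstream. The table does not annotate the element linking Cas9 and Cre, so how the two are co-expressed is not stated here. A WPRE enhances transcript expression, and the cassette ends with nef-derived sequence and a truncated 3' LTR.

In transduced cells, Cre can recombine loxP-flanked alleles while Cas9 and the guide disrupt Sik1 in those same cells. The associated publication concerns SIK1 and SIK3 as mediators of LKB1 tumour suppression in non-small-cell lung cancer, which is consistent with use in Cre-dependent mouse tumour models.
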