Addgene plasmid #138668: pSECC-sgSIK1-D
Purpose: Expresses a mouse SIK1-targeting sgRNA, Cas9, and Cre-recombinase
Depositing lab: Reuben Shaw. Depositing organization: Salk Institute for Biological Studies. Publication: The AMPK-Related Kinases SIK1 and SIK3 Mediate Key Tumor-Suppressive Effects of LKB1 in NSCLC. Hollstein PE, Eichner LJ, Brun SN, Kamireddy A, Svensson RU, Vera LI, Ross DS, Rymoff TJ, Hutchins A, Galvez HM, Williams AE, Shokhirev MN, Screaton RA, Berdeaux R, Shaw RJ. Cancer Discov. 2019 Nov;9(11):1606-1627. doi: 10.1158/2159-8290.CD-18-1261. Epub 2019 Jul 26. PubMed 31350328.
Backbone
  Vector backbone: pSECC
  Vector type: Lentiviral
Growth in bacteria
  Bacterial resistance: Ampicillin, 100 μg/mL
  Growth temperature: 30°C
  Growth strain: NEB Stable
  Copy number: Unknown
Gene/Insert
  Gene/Insert name: sgSIK1 mouse
  gRNA/shRNA sequence: GATCATGTCGGAGTTCAGTG
  Species: M. musculus (mouse)
  Entrez Gene: Sik1 (a.k.a. Hrt-20, Msk, Sik, Sik-1, Snf1lk)
  Promoter: hU6
  Cloning method: Restriction Enzyme; 5′ cloning site unknown (unknown if destroyed)
Terms and licenses: Academic/Nonprofit Terms; Industry Terms: Not Available to Industry
How to cite: pSECC-sgSIK1-D was a gift from Reuben Shaw (Addgene plasmid # 138668 ; http://n2t.net/addgene:138668 ; RRID:Addgene_138668)
