>Addgene plasmid #138668 | pSECC-sgSIK1-D | depositor partial sequence | sequence record 267992 | hU6 FWD Sequence
GCCGTATTTCGATTTCTTGGCTTTATATATCTTGTGGAAGGACGAAACACCGATCATGTCGGAGTTCAGT
GGTTTTAGAGCTAGAAATAGCAAGTTAAAATAAGGCTAGTCCGTTATCAACTTGAAAAAGTGGCACCGAG
TCGGTGCTTTTTTGAATTCTAGATCTTGAGACAAATGGCAGTATTCATCCACAATTTTAAAAGAAAAGGG
GGGATTGGGGGGTACAGTGCAGGGGAAAGAATAGTAGACATAATAGCAACAGACATACAAACTAAAGAAT
TACAAAAACAAATTACAAAAATTCAAAATTTTCGGGTTTATTACAGGGACAGCAGAGATCCACTTTGGCG
CCGGCAAACCGCTGTTCCTAGGAATCCCGAGGCCTTCGAGTGGCTCCGGTGCCCGTCAGTGGGCAGAGCG
CACATCGCCCACAGTCCCCGAGAAGTTGGGGGGAGGGGTCGGCAATTGAACCGGTGCCTAGAGAAGGTGG
CGCGGGGTAAACTGGGAAAGTGATGTCGTGTACTGGCTCCGCCTTTTTCCCGAGGGTGGGGGAGAACCGT
ATATAAGTGCAGTAGTCGCCGTGAACGTTCTTTTTCGCAACGGGTTTGCCGCCAGAACACAGGTGTCGTG
ACGCGGGACCCGACATTAGCGCTACAGCTTAAGCGGGCCACCATGGATTACAAAGACGATGACGATAAGA
TGGCCCCAAAGAAGAAGCGGAAGGTCGGTATCCACGGAGTCCCAGCAGCCGACAAGAAGTACAGCATCGG
CCTGGACATCGGCACCAACTCTGTGGGCTGGGCCGTGATCACCGACGAGTACAAGTGCCCAGCAAGAAAT
TCAAAGGTGCTGGGCAACACCGACCGGCACAGCATCAAGAAGAACCCTGATCGGAGCCCTGCTGTTCGAC
AGCGGCGAAACAGCCGAGGCCACCCGGCTGAGAGAACCGCCAGAAGAGATACACCAGACGGAAGAACCGG
ATCTGCTATCTGCAGAGATCTCAGCACGAGATGGCAAGTGGACGACAGCTTCTCACAGACTGAGAGTCTT
CCTGTGAAGAGGATAGAGCACGAGCGGCACCCATCTCGCACATCGTGGACGAGTGCTACACGAGAGTACC
CCACCATCTACCACCTGAAAAGAACTGTGAACGCACGACAGCNAACTTGCGCTGATCTATCTGCNGNCCA
ATGATCAGTTCGNNANNCGAATCAAGGCACTGAACCCGAACACACGGCGAACGGTGNNAGAGCGCGGTG
